>Addgene plasmid #20041 | pSB819-PKR-gib-LFS | addgene partial sequence | sequence record 25768 | 20041 with M13R
GCTGGAGCTCCACCGCGGTGGCGGCCGCCTAACGTGTNNNTNGTTCATTTTTCTCTGGGCTTTTCTTCCA
CACAGTCAAGGTGCTTAGTATTTCAGATGTGTTAGGTCGGTCCTCAGGTTTCTTTGAGAGTAATTTCTGT
AGAAGAGTTTTTTCTTTTTTATCAAATACATCTGAGATGATGCCATCCCGTAGGTCTGTGAAAAACTTTG
ATGTTTCAAAAGCAGTGTCACATACATGAAGAAGTTCAGCAAGAATTAGCCCCAAAGCGTAGAGGTCCAC
TTCCTTTCCATAGTCTTGCAAAGAAATCTGTTCTGGGCTCATGTATCGCAAAGTTCCTGTACTCCTTGAT
CGCTTTCCATCATTTTTCAGAGATGTTACAAGTCCAAAGTCTCCAATCTTTATTTGTTTTGTATCTACTA
AGAATATATTACTTGGCTTAAGATCTCTATGAATTAATTTTTTTGAATGTATATAATCCACCCCTTTTGT
TATTTGTTCAAAGAGTTCCAAAGCCAAAACTTTGTCTAGTTTCTTGCCTCTTCTATTGTCAATCCATTGC
TCCAATGTCCCTTTATCACAGAATTCCATTTGGATGAAAAGGGCACTTAGTCTTTGACCTTGAACTATTT
TTGCTGNNNNCAGGGATCATAATCATCACTCTCAGGATCATAAGAACTNNGTCTCAGGATCATAATCANA
TCCATCCCNACAGCCATTG
