[The description below was written by a language model from this plasmid's Addgene catalogue record.]
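Description:
pSB819-PKR-gib-LFS is a yeast expression plasmid built on the pSB819 backbone (about 6.4 kb without insert). It is a shuttle vector. In bacteria it is maintained as a high-copy plasmid under ampicillin selection, and in yeast it is selected through the URA3 auxotrophic marker, which complements uracil auxotrophy in ura3 host strains. The record does not state which promoter drives the insert. It also does not state the yeast replication or integration elements, and no feature table is available to confirm them.

The payload is a 1,656 bp coding sequence for protein kinase R (PKR, also known as EIF2AK2) from the white-cheeked gibbon, cloned between XhoI and NotI sites that both remain intact, so the insert can be excised or swapped. This version carries three amino-acid substitutions, F394L, Y489F and A492S, which the "LFS" in the name appears to abbreviate. No epitope tags or reporters are recorded.

PKR is an interferon-induced, double-stranded-RNA-activated kinase that phosphorylates the translation initiation factor eIF2α and thereby shuts down protein synthesis in infected cells. Some viruses counter it with proteins that mimic its substrate. The associated publication concerns how PKR has evolved to defeat such viral mimicry. A mutant primate PKR in a yeast expression vector fits tests of how individual residue changes affect kinase function or sensitivity to viral antagonists. The record itself does not describe the specific assay or the expected effect of these three substitutions.
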