Addgene plasmid #20041: pSB819-PKR-gib-LFS
Depositing lab: Harmit Malik. Depositing organization: Fred Hutchinson Cancer Center. Publication: Protein kinase R reveals an evolutionary model for defeating viral mimicry. Elde NC, Child SJ, Geballe AP, Malik HS. Nature. 2009 Jan 22;457(7228):485-9. doi: 10.1038/nature07529. Epub 2008 Nov 30. PubMed 19043403.
Backbone
  Vector backbone: PSB819
  Backbone size w/o insert (bp): 6400
  Vector type: Yeast Expression
  Selectable markers: URA3
Growth in bacteria
  Bacterial resistance: Ampicillin, 100 μg/mL
  Growth temperature: 37°C
  Growth strain: DH5alpha
  Copy number: High Copy
Gene/Insert
  Gene/Insert name: Protein kinase R (alt name: EIF2AK2)
  Species: N. leucogenys (white-cheeked gibbon)
  Insert size (bp): 1656
  Mutation: F394L, Y489F, A492S
  GenBank ID: EU733257
  Cloning method: Restriction Enzyme; 5′ cloning site XhoI (not destroyed); 3′ cloning site NotI (not destroyed)
  Sequencing primers: 5′ n/a; 3′ M13R
Terms and licenses: Academic/Nonprofit Terms; Industry Terms: Not Available to Industry
How to cite: pSB819-PKR-gib-LFS was a gift from Harmit Malik (Addgene plasmid # 20041 ; http://n2t.net/addgene:20041 ; RRID:Addgene_20041)
